Addgene plasmid #245727: Lenti-CMV-CNOT3-K105S-Tev-3xFlag
Purpose: Express CNOT3-K105S-Tev-3xFlag in mammalian cells
Depositing lab: Joshua Mendell. Depositing organization: University of Texas Southwestern Medical Center. Publication: Specific tRNAs promote mRNA decay by recruiting the CCR4-NOT complex to translating ribosomes. Zhu X, Cruz VE, Zhang H, Erzberger JP, Mendell JT. Science. 2024 Nov 22;386(6724):eadq8587. doi: 10.1126/science.adq8587. Epub 2024 Nov 22. PubMed 39571015.
Backbone
  Vector backbone: Lenti-CMV-Puro
  Vector type: Lentiviral
Growth in bacteria
  Bacterial resistance: Ampicillin, 100 μg/mL
  Growth temperature: 37°C
  Growth strain: NEB Stable
  Copy number: High Copy
Gene/Insert
  Gene/Insert name: CNOT3-K105S-Tev-3xFlag
  Species: H. sapiens (human)
  Mutation: K105S
  Entrez Gene: CNOT3 (a.k.a. IDDSADF, LENG2, NOT3, NOT3H)
  Tag / fusion protein: 3xFlag (C terminal on backbone)
  Cloning method: Gibson Cloning
Terms and licenses: Academic/Nonprofit Terms; Industry Terms: Not Available to Industry
How to cite: Lenti-CMV-CNOT3-K105S-Tev-3xFlag was a gift from Joshua Mendell (Addgene plasmid # 245727 ; http://n2t.net/addgene:245727 ; RRID:Addgene_245727)
