[The description below was written by a language model from this plasmid's Addgene catalogue record and pLannotate feature annotations shown in this document.]
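Description:
Lenti-CMV-CNOT3-K105S-Tev-3xFlag is a lentiviral expression plasmid of about 10.2 kb, built on the Lenti-CMV-Puro backbone, for producing a tagged point mutant of human CNOT3 in mammalian cells. It is maintained in E. coli as a high-copy plasmid through a ColE1/pUC-type origin with ampicillin selection (AmpR). An f1 origin and remnants of a lac/lacZα cloning region are also annotated. The viral portion has a third-generation layout. An RSV promoter replaces the U3 region to drive a truncated HIV-1 5' LTR, followed by the Ψ packaging signal with a partial gag sequence, the Rev response element for Rev-dependent nuclear export of the genomic RNA, and the cPPT/CTS element. A second truncated LTR sits downstream, annotated by the software as a 5' LTR but positioned as the 3' LTR, and is followed by an SV40 polyadenylation signal and SV40 origin.

Between the LTRs, the CMV enhancer and immediate-early promoter drive the CNOT3 open reading frame, which carries the K105S substitution. The name indicates a TEV protease cleavage site before the C-terminal 3xFLAG epitope, but only the 3xFLAG is annotated in the feature table. This arrangement would allow detection or affinity capture of the protein and protease-mediated release from the tag. A WPRE downstream enhances transcript expression, and a separate SV40 promoter-driven puromycin resistance cassette allows selection of transduced cells. A leftover attB2 site is also present.

CNOT3 is a subunit of the CCR4-NOT deadenylase complex. The construct comes from work on tRNA-dependent recruitment of this complex to translating ribosomes, but the record does not state the functional consequence of K105S.
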