Features (pLannotate 1.2.2; 31 found; start..end, strand, type, name):
      5..32      +  rep_origin     RSF ori (fragment): Plasmids containing the RSF 1030 origin of replication can be propagated in E. coli cells that contain additional plasmids with compatible origins.
     34..126     +  CDS            lacI (fragment): lac repressor; lacI; The lac repressor binds to the lac operator to inhibit transcription in E. coli. This inhibition can be relieved by adding lactose or isopropyl-β-D-thiogalactopyranoside (IPTG).
    139..160     +  protein_bind   CAP binding site: CAP binding activates transcription in the presence of cAMP. E. coli catabolite activator protein
    175..205     +  promoter       lac promoter: promoter for the E. coli lac operon
    213..229     +  protein_bind   lac operator: The lac repressor binds to the lac operator to inhibit transcription in E. coli. This inhibition can be relieved by adding lactose or isopropyl-β-D-thiogalactopyranoside (IPTG). lac repressor encoded by lacI
    274..292     +  promoter       T3 promoter: promoter for bacteriophage T3 RNA polymerase
    320..546     +  promoter       RSV promoter: Rous sarcoma virus enhancer/promoter
    547..727     +  LTR            5' LTR (truncated): truncated 5' long terminal repeat (LTR) from HIV-1
    774..899     +  misc_feature   HIV-1 Ψ: packaging signal of human immunodeficiency virus type 1
    883..1246    +  CDS            HIV-1 gag (fragment): gag protein from human immunodeficiency virus 1; gag
   1392..1625    +  misc_feature   RRE: The Rev response element (RRE) of HIV-1 allows for Rev-dependent mRNA export from the nucleus to the cytoplasm.
   2002..2102    +  CDS            Rev (fragment): human immunodeficiency virus 1 (HIV-1) Rev protein; rev; enhances nuclear export of unspliced and incompletely spliced viral mRNAs
   2121..2237    +  misc_feature   cPPT/CTS: central polypurine tract and central termination sequence of HIV-1
   2260..2563    +  enhancer       CMV enhancer: human cytomegalovirus immediate early enhancer
   2564..2767    +  promoter       CMV promoter: human cytomegalovirus (CMV) immediate early promoter
   2868..5126    +  CDS            CNOT3: CNOT3_HUMAN - Also known as KIAA0691, LENG2, NOT3. Experimental evidence at protein level: Swiss-Prot protein existence level 1. Component of the CCR4-NOT complex which is one of the major cellular mRNA deadenylases and is linked to various cellular processes including bulk mRNA degradation, miRNA-mediated repression, translational repression during translational initiation and general transcription regulation. Additional complex functions may be a consequence of its influence on mRNA expression. May be involved in metabolic regulation; may be involved in recruitment of the CCR4-NOT complex to
   5157..5222    +  CDS            3xFLAG: three tandem FLAG® epitope tags, followed by an enterokinase cleavage site
   5289..5313    -  protein_bind   attB2: mutant version of attB; recombination site for the Gateway® BP reaction BP Clonase™
   5344..5932    +  misc_feature   WPRE: woodchuck hepatitis virus posttranscriptional regulatory element
   5988..6317    +  promoter       SV40 promoter: SV40 enhancer and early promoter
   6345..6944    +  CDS            PuroR: puromycin N-acetyltransferase; pac from Streptomyces alboniger; confers resistance to puromycin
   6964..7101    +  CDS            nef (fragment): NEF_HV1LA - Experimental evidence at protein level: Swiss-Prot protein existence level 1. Extracellular Nef protein targets CD4(+) T-lymphocytes for apoptosis by interacting with CXCR4 surface receptors. From Human immunodeficiency virus type 1 group M subtype B (isolate Lai) (HIV-1).
   7087..7267    +  LTR            5' LTR (truncated): truncated 5' long terminal repeat (LTR) from HIV-1
   7339..7460    +  polyA_signal   SV40 poly(A) signal: SV40 polyadenylation signal
   7500..7635    +  rep_origin     SV40 ori: SV40 origin of replication
   7656..7674    -  promoter       T7 promoter: promoter for bacteriophage T7 RNA polymerase
   7682..7837    +  CDS            lacZα (fragment): LacZα fragment of β-galactosidase; lacZ fragment
   7842..8270    +  rep_origin     f1 ori (sequence partly withheld): f1 bacteriophage origin of replication; arrow indicates direction of (+) strand synthesis
   8323..8427    +  promoter       AmpR promoter: bla
   8428..9288    +  CDS            AmpR: β-lactamase; bla; confers resistance to ampicillin, carbenicillin, and related antibiotics
   9459..10047   +  rep_origin     ori: high-copy-number ColE1/pMB1/pBR322/pUC origin of replication
>Addgene plasmid #245727 | Lenti-CMV-CNOT3-K105S-Tev-3xFlag | addgene full sequence | sequence record 488025 | Addgene NGS Result
GCGCAGCGAGTCAGTGAGCGAGGAAGCGGAAGAGCGCCCAATACGCAAACCGCCTCTCCCCGCGCGTTGG
CCGATTCATTAATGCAGCTGGCACGACAGGTTTCCCGACTGGAAAGCGGGCAGTGAGCGCAACGCAATTA
ATGTGAGTTAGCTCACTCATTAGGCACCCCAGGCTTTACACTTTATGCTTCCGGCTCGTATGTTGTGTGG
AATTGTGAGCGGATAACAATTTCACACAGGAAACAGCTATGACCATGATTACGCCAAGCGCGCAATTAAC
CCTCACTAAAGGGAACAAAAGCTGGAGCTGCAAGCTTAATGTAGTCTTATGCAATACTCTTGTAGTCTTG
CAACATGGTAACGATGAGTTAGCAACATGCCTTACAAGGAGAGAAAAAGCACCGTGCATGCCGATTGGTG
GAAGTAAGGTGGTACGATCGTGCCTTATTAGGAAGGCAACAGACGGGTCTGACATGGATTGGACGAACCA
CTGAATTGCCGCATTGCAGAGATATTGTATTTAAGTGCCTAGCTCGATACATAAACGGGTCTCTCTGGTT
AGACCAGATCTGAGCCTGGGAGCTCTCTGGCTAACTAGGGAACCCACTGCTTAAGCCTCAATAAAGCTTG
CCTTGAGTGCTTCAAGTAGTGTGTGCCCGTCTGTTGTGTGACTCTGGTAACTAGAGATCCCTCAGACCCT
TTTAGTCAGTGTGGAAAATCTCTAGCAGTGGCGCCCGAACAGGGACTTGAAAGCGAAAGGGAAACCAGAG
GAGCTCTCTCGACGCAGGACTCGGCTTGCTGAAGCGCGCACGGCAAGAGGCGAGGGGCGGCGACTGGTGA
GTACGCCAAAAATTTTGACTAGCGGAGGCTAGAAGGAGAGAGATGGGTGCGAGAGCGTCAGTATTAAGCG
GGGGAGAATTAGATCGCGATGGGAAAAAATTCGGTTAAGGCCAGGGGGAAAGAAAAAATATAAATTAAAA
CATATAGTATGGGCAAGCAGGGAGCTAGAACGATTCGCAGTTAATCCTGGCCTGTTAGAAACATCAGAAG
GCTGTAGACAAATACTGGGACAGCTACAACCATCCCTTCAGACAGGATCAGAAGAACTTAGATCATTATA
TAATACAGTAGCAACCCTCTATTGTGTGCATCAAAGGATAGAGATAAAAGACACCAAGGAAGCTTTAGAC
AAGATAGAGGAAGAGCAAAACAAAAGTAAGACCACCGCACAGCAAGCGGCCGCTGATCTTCAGACCTGGA
GGAGGAGATATGAGGGACAATTGGAGAAGTGAATTATATAAATATAAAGTAGTAAAAATTGAACCATTAG
GAGTAGCACCCACCAAGGCAAAGAGAAGAGTGGTGCAGAGAGAAAAAAGAGCAGTGGGAATAGGAGCTTT
GTTCCTTGGGTTCTTGGGAGCAGCAGGAAGCACTATGGGCGCAGCGTCAATGACGCTGACGGTACAGGCC
AGACAATTATTGTCTGGTATAGTGCAGCAGCAGAACAATTTGCTGAGGGCTATTGAGGCGCAACAGCATC
TGTTGCAACTCACAGTCTGGGGCATCAAGCAGCTCCAGGCAAGAATCCTGGCTGTGGAAAGATACCTAAA
GGATCAACAGCTCCTGGGGATTTGGGGTTGCTCTGGAAAACTCATTTGCACCACTGCTGTGCCTTGGAAT
GCTAGTTGGAGTAATAAATCTCTGGAACAGATTTGGAATCACACGACCTGGATGGAGTGGGACAGAGAAA
TTAACAATTACACAAGCTTAATACACTCCTTAATTGAAGAATCGCAAAACCAGCAAGAAAAGAATGAACA
AGAATTATTGGAATTAGATAAATGGGCAAGTTTGTGGAATTGGTTTAACATAACAAATTGGCTGTGGTAT
ATAAAATTATTCATAATGATAGTAGGAGGCTTGGTAGGTTTAAGAATAGTTTTTGCTGTACTTTCTATAG
TGAATAGAGTTAGGCAGGGATATTCACCATTATCGTTTCAGACCCACCTCCCAACCCCGAGGGGACCCGA
CAGGCCCGAAGGAATAGAAGAAGAAGGTGGAGAGAGAGACAGAGACAGATCCATTCGATTAGTGAACGGA
TCTCGACGGTATCGGTTAACTTTTAAAAGAAAAGGGGGGATTGGGGGGTACAGTGCAGGGGAAAGAATAG
TAGACATAATAGCAACAGACATACAAACTAAAGAATTACAAAAACAAATTACAAAATTCAAAATTTTATC
GATAAGCTTGGGAGTTCCGCGTTACATAACTTACGGTAAATGGCCCGCCTGGCTGACCGCCCAACGACCC
CCGCCCATTGACGTCAATAATGACGTATGTTCCCATAGTAACGCCAATAGGGACTTTCCATTGACGTCAA
TGGGTGGAGTATTTACGGTAAACTGCCCACTTGGCAGTACATCAAGTGTATCATATGCCAAGTACGCCCC
CTATTGACGTCAATGACGGTAAATGGCCCGCCTGGCATTATGCCCAGTACATGACCTTATGGGACTTTCC
TACTTGGCAGTACATCTACGTATTAGTCATCGCTATTACCATGGTGATGCGGTTTTGGCAGTACATCAAT
GGGCGTGGATAGCGGTTTGACTCACGGGGATTTCCAAGTCTCCACCCCATTGACGTCAATGGGAGTTTGT
TTTGGCACCAAAATCAACGGGACTTTCCAAAATGTCGTAACAACTCCGCCCCATTGACGCAAATGGGCGG
TAGGCGTGTACGGTGGGAGGTCTATATAAGCAGAGCTCGTTTAGTGAACCGTCAGATCGCCTGTCGCGAT
ACGCTCCTCAGCGGCGGCGCCAGCTCCTGTGCGTCCGTCTCCAAGAGAGTAGAGTGCGTCTGCCACCATG
GCGGACAAGCGCAAACTCCAAGGTGAGATTGATCGCTGCCTCAAGAAGGTGTCCGAGGGCGTGGAGCAGT
TTGAAGATATTTGGCAGAAGCTCCACAATGCAGCCAACGCGAACCAGAAAGAAAAGTATGAGGCTGACCT
AAAGAAGGAGATTAAGAAGCTACAACGGCTGAGGGACCAAATCAAGACATGGGTAGCGTCCAACGAGATC
AAGGACAAGAGGCAGCTTATAGACAACCGCAAGCTCATTGAGACGCAAATGGAACGGTTCAAAGTTGTGG
AACGAGAGACCAAAACCAAAGCTTACAGCTCGGAGGGCCTGGGCCTGGCCCAGAAGGTAGATCCTGCCCA
GAAGGAGAAGGAAGAGGTTGGCCAGTGGCTCACGAATACCATCGACACGCTCAACATGCAGGTGGACCAG
TTTGAGAGTGAAGTGGAGTCACTGTCAGTGCAGACACGCAAGAAGAAGGGCGACAAGGATAAGCAGGACC
GGATTGAGGGCTTGAAGCGGCACATCGAGAAGCACCGCTACCACGTGCGCATGCTAGAGACCATCCTGCG
CATGCTGGACAATGACTCCATTCTCGTTGACGCCATCCGCAAGATCAAGGACGACGTTGAGTACTATGTT
GACTCATCCCAGGACCCCGACTTCGAGGAGAACGAGTTTCTCTACGATGACCTGGACCTCGAGGACATTC
CACAGGCGCTGGTCGCCACCTCCCCCCCCAGCCACAGCCACATGGAGGATGAGATCTTCAACCAGTCCAG
CAGCACGCCCACCTCAACCACCTCCAGCTCTCCCATCCCGCCCAGCCCAGCCAACTGTACCACGGAAAAC
TCTGAAGATGATAAGAAGAGGGGACGTTCCACAGACAGTGAAGTCAGCCAGTCTCCAGCCAAAAACGGCT
CCAAGCCTGTCCACAGCAACCAGCACCCTCAGTCCCCAGCTGTGCCGCCCACCTACCCCTCCGGCCCCCC
GCCTGCTGCCTCTGCCTTGAGCACCACTCCTGGCAACAATGGGGTCCCCGCCCCCGCAGCACCCCCAAGT
GCCCTGGGCCCCAAGGCCAGTCCAGCTCCCAGCCACAACTCGGGCACCCCTGCTCCCTATGCCCAGGCGG
TGGCCCCACCAGCTCCCAGTGGGCCCAGCACGACCCAGCCCCGGCCCCCCAGCGTCCAGCCTAGCGGAGG
CGGAGGCGGCGGCAGCGGAGGCGGAGGGAGCAGCAGCAGTAGTAACAGCAGTGCCGGTGGAGGGGCTGGC
AAGCAGAATGGCGCCACCAGTTACAGCTCAGTTGTGGCAGACAGCCCGGCAGAGGTGGCTTTGAGCAGCA
GTGGGGGCAACAATGCCAGCAGCCAGGCCTTGGGCCCCCCTTCCGGCCCCCACAACCCACCTCCCAGCAC
CTCGAAGGAACCCAGTGCGGCAGCCCCAACGGGGGCTGGGGGCGTGGCCCCAGGCTCAGGGAACAACTCA
GGGGGACCCAGCCTCCTGGTGCCACTGCCTGTGAATCCTCCCAGCTCCCCAACGCCCAGCTTCAGTGATG
CCAAGGCAGCCGGTGCCCTGCTCAATGGGCCTCCACAGTTCAGCACCGCCCCAGAAATCAAGGCCCCTGA
GCCTCTGAGCTCCTTGAAGTCCATGGCGGAACGGGCAGCCATCAGCTCTGGCATTGAGGACCCTGTGCCA
ACGCTGCACCTGACCGAGCGAGACATCATCCTGAGCAGTACATCAGCACCTCCGGCCTCAGCCCAGCCGC
CCCTGCAGCTGTCAGAGGTGAACATACCGCTGTCGCTGGGTGTCTGTCCACTGGGCCCTGTGCCCCTCAC
CAAGGAGCAGCTCTATCAGCAGGCCATGGAAGAGGCCGCCTGGCACCACATGCCTCACCCCTCTGACTCT
GAGCGTATTCGGCAGTACCTCCCCCGGAACCCCTGTCCGACGCCCCCCTACCACCACCAGATGCCACCCC
CACACTCGGACACTGTGGAATTCTACCAGCGCCTGTCGACCGAGACACTCTTCTTCATCTTCTACTATCT
GGAGGGCACTAAGGCACAGTATCTGGCAGCCAAGGCCCTAAAGAAGCAGTCATGGCGATTCCACACCAAG
TACATGATGTGGTTCCAGAGGCACGAGGAGCCCAAGACCATCACTGACGAGTTTGAGCAGGGCACCTACA
TCTACTTTGACTACGAGAAGTGGGGCCAGCGGAAGAAGGAAGGCTTCACCTTTGAGTACCGCTACCTGGA
GGACCGGGACCTCCAGGATCTGTTTGAGAACCTGTACTTCCAGGGCGACTACAAAGACCATGACGGTGAT
TATAAAGATCATGACATCGATTACAAGGATGACGATGACAAGTAGAAACACTAGTAGACCACCTCCCCGA
TCCGGTACCGAATTCGCGGCCGCACTCGAGATATCTAGACCCAGCTTTCTTGTACAAAGTGGTTGATATC
CAGCACAGTGGCGGCCGCTCGACAATCAACCTCTGGATTACAAAATTTGTGAAAGATTGACTGGTATTCT
TAACTATGTTGCTCCTTTTACGCTATGTGGATACGCTGCTTTAATGCCTTTGTATCATGCTATTGCTTCC
CGTATGGCTTTCATTTTCTCCTCCTTGTATAAATCCTGGTTGCTGTCTCTTTATGAGGAGTTGTGGCCCG
TTGTCAGGCAACGTGGCGTGGTGTGCACTGTGTTTGCTGACGCAACCCCCACTGGTTGGGGCATTGCCAC
CACCTGTCAGCTCCTTTCCGGGACTTTCGCTTTCCCCCTCCCTATTGCCACGGCGGAACTCATCGCCGCC
TGCCTTGCCCGCTGCTGGACAGGGGCTCGGCTGTTGGGCACTGACAATTCCGTGGTGTTGTCGGGGAAGC
TGACGTCCTTTCCATGGCTGCTCGCCTGTGTTGCCACCTGGATTCTGCGCGGGACGTCCTTCTGCTACGT
CCCTTCGGCCCTCAATCCAGCGGACCTTCCTTCCCGCGGCCTGCTGCCGGCTCTGCGGCCTCTTCCGCGT
CTTCGCCTTCGCCCTCAGACGAGTCGGATCTCCCTTTGGGCCGCCTCCCCGCCTGGAATTCTGCAGATAT
CCGGTTAGTAATGAGTTTGGAATTAATTCTGTGGAATGTGTGTCAGTTAGGGTGTGGAAAGTCCCCAGGC
TCCCCAGCAGGCAGAAGTATGCAAAGCATGCATCTCAATTAGTCAGCAACCAGGTGTGGAAAGTCCCCAG
GCTCCCCAGCAGGCAGAAGTATGCAAAGCATGCATCTCAATTAGTCAGCAACCATAGTCCCGCCCCTAAC
TCCGCCCATCCCGCCCCTAACTCCGCCCAGTTCCGCCCATTCTCCGCCCCATGGCTGACTAATTTTTTTT
ATTTATGCAGAGGCCGAGGCCGCCTCTGCCTCTGAGCTATTCCAGAAGTAGTGAGGAGGCTTTTTTGGAG
GCCTAGGCTTTTGCAAAAAGCTCCCGGATCCACCGGAGCTTACCATGACCGAGTACAAGCCCACGGTGCG
CCTCGCCACCCGCGACGACGTCCCCAGGGCCGTACGCACCCTCGCCGCCGCGTTCGCCGACTACCCCGCC
ACGCGCCACACCGTCGATCCGGACCGCCACATCGAGCGGGTCACCGAGCTGCAAGAACTCTTCCTCACGC
GCGTCGGGCTCGACATCGGCAAGGTGTGGGTCGCGGACGACGGCGCCGCGGTGGCGGTCTGGACCACGCC
GGAGAGCGTCGAAGCGGGGGCGGTGTTCGCCGAGATCGGCCCGCGCATGGCCGAGTTGAGCGGTTCCCGG
CTGGCCGCGCAGCAACAGATGGAAGGCCTCCTGGCGCCGCACCGGCCCAAGGAGCCCGCGTGGTTCCTGG
CCACCGTCGGCGTCTCGCCCGACCACCAGGGCAAGGGTCTGGGCAGCGCCGTCGTGCTCCCCGGAGTGGA
GGCGGCCGAGCGCGCCGGGGTGCCCGCCTTCCTGGAGACCTCCGCGCCCCGCAACCTCCCCTTCTACGAG
CGGCTCGGCTTCACCGTCACCGCCGACGTCGAGGTGCCCGAAGGACCGCGCACCTGGTGCATGACCCGCA
AGCCCGGTGCCTGATAAGCACAATTCGAGCTCGGTACCTTTAAGACCAATGACTTACAAGGCAGCTGTAG
ATCTTAGCCACTTTTTAAAAGAAAAGGGGGGACTGGAAGGGCTAGCTCACTCCCAACGAAGACAAGATCT
GCTTTTTGCTTGTACTGGGTCTCTCTGGTTAGACCAGATCTGAGCCTGGGAGCTCTCTGGCTAACTAGGG
AACCCACTGCTTAAGCCTCAATAAAGCTTGCCTTGAGTGCTTCAAGTAGTGTGTGCCCGTCTGTTGTGTG
ACTCTGGTAACTAGAGATCCCTCAGACCCTTTTAGTCAGTGTGGAAAATCTCTAGCAGTAGTAGTTCATG
TCATCTTATTATTCAGTATTTATAACTTGCAAAGAAATGAATATCAGAGAGTGAGAGGAACTTGTTTATT
GCAGCTTATAATGGTTACAAATAAAGCAATAGCATCACAAATTTCACAAATAAAGCATTTTTTTCACTGC
ATTCTAGTTGTGGTTTGTCCAAACTCATCAATGTATCTTATCATGTCTGGCTCTAGCTATCCCGCCCCTA
ACTCCGCCCATCCCGCCCCTAACTCCGCCCAGTTCCGCCCATTCTCCGCCCCATGGCTGACTAATTTTTT
TTATTTATGCAGAGGCCGAGGCCGCCTCGGCCTCTGAGCTATTCCAGAAGTAGTGAGGAGGCTTTTTTGG
AGGCCTAGGGACGTACCCAATTCGCCCTATAGTGAGTCGTATTACGCGCGCTCACTGGCCGTCGTTTTAC
AACGTCGTGACTGGGAAAACCCTGGCGTTACCCAACTTAATCGCCTTGCAGCACATCCCCCTTTCGCCAG
CTGGCGTAATAGCGAAGAGGCCCGCACCGATCGCCCTTCCCAACAGTTGCGCAGCCTGAATGGCGAATGG
G
[124 nt withheld, positions 7842-7965]
C
[91 nt withheld, positions 7967-8057]
A
[49 nt withheld, positions 8059-8107]
CCTTTGACGTTGGAGTCCACGTTCTTT
[37 nt withheld, positions 8135-8171]
ACCCTATCTCGGTCTATTCTTTTGATTTATAAGGGATTTTGCCGATTTCGGCCTATTGGTTAAAAAATGA
GCTGATTTAACAAAAATTTAACGCGAATTTTAACAAAATATTAACGCTTACAATTTAGGTGGCACTTTTC
GGGGAAATGTGCGCGGAACCCCTATTTGTTTATTTTTCTAAATACATTCAAATATGTATCCGCTCATGAG
ACAATAACCCTGATAAATGCTTCAATAATATTGAAAAAGGAAGAGTATGAGTATTCAACATTTCCGTGTC
GCCCTTATTCCCTTTTTTGCGGCATTTTGCCTTCCTGTTTTTGCTCACCCAGAAACGCTGGTGAAAGTAA
AAGATGCTGAAGATCAGTTGGGTGCACGAGTGGGTTACATCGAACTGGATCTCAACAGCGGTAAGATCCT
TGAGAGTTTTCGCCCCGAAGAACGTTTTCCAATGATGAGCACTTTTAAAGTTCTGCTATGTGGCGCGGTA
TTATCCCGTATTGACGCCGGGCAAGAGCAACTCGGTCGCCGCATACACTATTCTCAGAATGACTTGGTTG
AGTACTCACCAGTCACAGAAAAGCATCTTACGGATGGCATGACAGTAAGAGAATTATGCAGTGCTGCCAT
AACCATGAGTGATAACACTGCGGCCAACTTACTTCTGACAACGATCGGAGGACCGAAGGAGCTAACCGCT
TTTTTGCACAACATGGGGGATCATGTAACTCGCCTTGATCGTTGGGAACCGGAGCTGAATGAAGCCATAC
CAAACGACGAGCGTGACACCACGATGCCTGTAGCAATGGCAACAACGTTGCGCAAACTATTAACTGGCGA
ACTACTTACTCTAGCTTCCCGGCAACAATTAATAGACTGGATGGAGGCGGATAAAGTTGCAGGACCACTT
CTGCGCTCGGCCCTTCCGGCTGGCTGGTTTATTGCTGATAAATCTGGAGCCGGTGAGCGTGGGTCTCGCG
GTATCATTGCAGCACTGGGGCCAGATGGTAAGCCCTCCCGTATCGTAGTTATCTACACGACGGGGAGTCA
GGCAACTATGGATGAACGAAATAGACAGATCGCTGAGATAGGTGCCTCACTGATTAAGCATTGGTAACTG
TCAGACCAAGTTTACTCATATATACTTTAGATTGATTTAAAACTTCATTTTTAATTTAAAAGGATCTAGG
TGAAGATCCTTTTTGATAATCTCATGACCAAAATCCCTTAACGTGAGTTTTCGTTCCACTGAGCGTCAGA
CCCCGTAGAAAAGATCAAAGGATCTTCTTGAGATCCTTTTTTTCTGCGCGTAATCTGCTGCTTGCAAACA
AAAAAACCACCGCTACCAGCGGTGGTTTGTTTGCCGGATCAAGAGCTACCAACTCTTTTTCCGAAGGTAA
CTGGCTTCAGCAGAGCGCAGATACCAAATACTGTTCTTCTAGTGTAGCCGTAGTTAGGCCACCACTTCAA
GAACTCTGTAGCACCGCCTACATACCTCGCTCTGCTAATCCTGTTACCAGTGGCTGCTGCCAGTGGCGAT
AAGTCGTGTCTTACCGGGTTGGACTCAAGACGATAGTTACCGGATAAGGCGCAGCGGTCGGGCTGAACGG
GGGGTTCGTGCACACAGCCCAGCTTGGAGCGAACGACCTACACCGAACTGAGATACCTACAGCGTGAGCT
ATGAGAAAGCGCCACGCTTCCCGAAGGGAGAAAGGCGGACAGGTATCCGGTAAGCGGCAGGGTCGGAACA
GGAGAGCGCACGAGGGAGCTTCCAGGGGGAAACGCCTGGTATCTTTATAGTCCTGTCGGGTTTCGCCACC
TCTGACTTGAGCGTCGATTTTTGTGATGCTCGTCAGGGGGGCGGAGCCTATGGAAAAACGCCAGCAACGC
GGCCTTTTTACGGTTCCTGGCCTTTTGCTGGCCTTTTGCTCACATGTTCTTTCCTGCGTTATCCCCTGAT
TCTGTGGATAACCGTATTACCGCCTTTGAGTGAGCTGATACCGCTCGCCGCAGCCGAACGACCGA
